Addgene plasmid #131714: p3xFLAG CMV14 / BRAF-D594E
Purpose: Mammalian Expression of Flag tagged BRAF
Depositing lab: Jacques De Grève. Depositing organization: Vrije Universiteit Brussel. Publication: Non-V600 BRAF mutations recurrently found in lung cancer predict sensitivity to the combination of Trametinib and Dabrafenib. Noeparast A, Teugels E, Giron P, Verschelden G, De Brakeleer S, Decoster L, De Greve J. Oncotarget. 2016 Aug 26;8(36):60094-60108. doi: 10.18632/oncotarget.11635. eCollection 2017 Sep 1. PubMed 28947956.
Backbone
  Vector backbone: p3xFLAG-CMV-14
  Backbone manufacturer: Sigma-Aldrich
  Backbone size w/o insert (bp): 6310
  Vector type: Mammalian Expression
  Selectable markers: Neomycin (select with G418)
Growth in bacteria
  Bacterial resistance: Ampicillin, 100 μg/mL
  Growth temperature: 37°C
  Growth strain: DH5alpha
  Copy number: Unknown
Gene/Insert
  Gene/Insert name: BRAF (alt names: B-RAF; ENSG00000157764)
  Species: H. sapiens (human)
  Insert size (bp): 2301
  Mutation: D594E
  Entrez Gene: BRAF (a.k.a. B-RAF1, B-raf, BRAF-1, BRAF1, NS7, RAFB1)
  Promoter: CMV
  Tag / fusion protein: 3xFLAG (C terminal on backbone)
  Cloning method: Restriction Enzyme; 5′ cloning site Unknown (unknown if destroyed); 3′ cloning site Unknown (unknown if destroyed)
Terms and licenses: Academic/Nonprofit Terms; Industry Terms: Not Available to Industry
Depositor comments: Please also see https://www.ncbi.nlm.nih.gov/pubmed/29662630.
How to cite: p3xFLAG CMV14 / BRAF-D594E was a gift from Jacques De Grève (Addgene plasmid # 131714 ; http://n2t.net/addgene:131714 ; RRID:Addgene_131714)
