[The description below was written by a language model from this plasmid's Addgene catalogue record and pLannotate feature annotations shown in this document.]
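Description:
p3xFLAG CMV14 / BRAF-D594E is a mammalian expression plasmid built on the commercial p3xFLAG-CMV-14 backbone, carrying the human BRAF coding sequence with a D594E substitution. The full sequenced construct is about 8.6 kb. The BRAF open reading frame (roughly 2.3 kb) sits directly downstream of the human cytomegalovirus immediate-early enhancer and promoter. It is followed on the same strand by a backbone-encoded 3xFLAG epitope recorded as a C-terminal tag, so the kinase can be detected or immunoprecipitated with anti-FLAG antibodies. Transcripts are terminated by the human growth hormone polyadenylation signal. The restriction sites used for cloning are not recorded.

For stable selection in mammalian cells, an SV40 enhancer/early promoter drives a neomycin phosphotransferase gene conferring G418 resistance, followed by an SV40 poly(A) signal. The annotation also detects a ble reading frame and a short str fragment after neo. These three genes lie together on transposon Tn5, a common source of neo, and only G418 is listed as a selectable marker. In E. coli the plasmid replicates from a high-copy ColE1/pUC-type origin and is selected with ampicillin through the β-lactamase gene. An f1 origin is also present, which allows single-stranded DNA production. Small lac-region, T7 promoter, lacI, lacZα and CloDF13 fragments appear to be backbone remnants with no stated function.

The stated purpose is mammalian expression of FLAG-tagged BRAF. The associated publication concerns non-V600 BRAF mutations found in lung cancer and their sensitivity to combined trametinib and dabrafenib, which suggests the plasmid was used to study how this variant behaves in MAP kinase pathway signalling and drug response.
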