Features (pLannotate 1.2.2; 22 found; start..end, strand, type, name):
      1..380     +  enhancer       CMV enhancer: human cytomegalovirus immediate early enhancer
    382..581     +  promoter       CMV promoter: human cytomegalovirus (CMV) immediate early promoter
    621..2918    +  CDS            BRAF: BRAF_HUMAN - Also known as BRAF1, RAFB1. Experimental evidence at protein level: Swiss-Prot protein existence level 1. Protein kinase involved in the transduction of mitogenic signals from the cell membrane to the nucleus (Probable). Phosphorylates MAP2K1, and thereby activates the MAP kinase signal transduction pathway (PubMed:21441910, PubMed:29433126). May play a role in the postsynaptic responses of hippocampal neurons (PubMed:1508179). From Homo sapiens (Human).
   2937..3002    +  CDS            3xFLAG: three tandem FLAG® epitope tags, followed by an enterokinase cleavage site
   3013..3635    +  polyA_signal   hGH poly(A) signal: human growth hormone polyadenylation signal
   3677..3974    +  promoter       SV40 promoter: SV40 enhancer and early promoter
   4028..4819    +  CDS            neo: KKA2_KLEPN - Also known as kan, nptII. Experimental evidence at protein level: Swiss-Prot protein existence level 1. Resistance to kanamycin, neomycin, paromomycin, ribostamycin, butirosin and gentamicin B. From Klebsiella pneumoniae.
   4843..5220    +  CDS            ble: BLE_KLEPN - Experimental evidence at protein level: Swiss-Prot protein existence level 1. Binding protein with a strong affinity to the bleomycin family of antibiotics. Binds to CL990; an antimitotic-antibiotic compound. From Klebsiella pneumoniae.
   5262..5321    +  CDS            str (fragment): STR_KLEPN - Protein inferred from homology: Swiss-Prot protein existence level 3. The aminoglycoside phosphotransferases achieve inactivation of their antibiotic substrates by phosphorylation. From Klebsiella pneumoniae.
   5344..5367    -  rep_origin     CloDF13 ori (fragment): Plasmids containing the CloDF13 (CDF) origin of replication can be propagated in E. coli cells that contain additional plasmids with compatible origins.
   5368..5451    +  CDS            large T antigen (fragment): large T antigen from SV40 (simian virus 40)
   5474..5608    +  polyA_signal   SV40 poly(A) signal: SV40 polyadenylation signal
   5614..5632    -  promoter       T7 promoter: promoter for bacteriophage T7 RNA polymerase
   5670..5686    -  protein_bind   lac operator: The lac repressor binds to the lac operator to inhibit transcription in E. coli. This inhibition can be relieved by adding lactose or isopropyl-β-D-thiogalactopyranoside (IPTG). lac repressor encoded by lacI
   5694..5724    -  promoter       lac promoter: promoter for the E. coli lac operon
   5739..5760    -  protein_bind   CAP binding site: CAP binding activates transcription in the presence of cAMP. E. coli catabolite activator protein
   5773..5865    -  CDS            lacI (fragment): lac repressor; lacI; The lac repressor binds to the lac operator to inhibit transcription in E. coli. This inhibition can be relieved by adding lactose or isopropyl-β-D-thiogalactopyranoside (IPTG).
   6048..6636    -  rep_origin     ori: high-copy-number ColE1/pMB1/pBR322/pUC origin of replication
   6807..7667    -  CDS            AmpR: β-lactamase; bla; confers resistance to ampicillin, carbenicillin, and related antibiotics
   7668..7772    -  promoter       AmpR promoter: bla
   7799..8227    +  rep_origin     f1 ori (sequence partly withheld): f1 bacteriophage origin of replication; arrow indicates direction of (+) strand synthesis
   8258..8412    -  CDS            lacZα (fragment): LacZα fragment of β-galactosidase; lacZ fragment
>Addgene plasmid #131714 | p3xFLAG CMV14 / BRAF-D594E | addgene full sequence | sequence record 257724 | Addgene NGS Result
GACATTGATTATTGACTAGTTATTAATAGTAATCAATTACGGGGTCATTAGTTCATAGCCCATATATGGA
GTTCCGCGTTACATAACTTACGGTAAATGGCCCGCCTGGCTGACCGCCCAACGACCCCCGCCCATTGACG
TCAATAATGACGTATGTTCCCATAGTAACGCCAATAGGGACTTTCCATTGACGTCAATGGGTGGAGTATT
TACGGTAAACTGCCCACTTGGCAGTACATCAAGTGTATCATATGCCAAGTCCGCCCCCTATTGACGTCAA
TGACGGTAAATGGCCCGCCTGGCATTATGCCCAGTACATGACCTTACGGGACTTTCCTACTTGGCAGTAC
ATCTACGTATTAGTCATCGCTATTACCATGGTGATGCGGTTTTGGCAGTACACCAATGGGCGTGGATAGC
GGTTTGACTCACGGGGATTTCCAAGTCTCCACCCCATTGACGTCAATGGGAGTTTGTTTTGGCACCAAAA
TCAACGGGACTTTCCAAAATGTCGTAATAACCCCGCCCCGTTGACGCAAATGGGCGGTAGGCGTGTACGG
TGGGAGGTCTATATAAGCAGAGCTCGTTTAGTGAACCGTCAGAATTAAGCTTGCGGCCGCATGGCGGCGC
TGAGCGGTGGCGGTGGTGGCGGCGCGGAGCCGGGCCAGGCTCTGTTCAACGGGGACATGGAGCCCGAGGC
CGGCGCCGGCGCCGGCGCCGCGGCCTCTTCGGCTGCGGACCCTGCCATTCCGGAGGAGGTGTGGAATATC
AAACAAATGATTAAGTTGACACAGGAACATATAGAGGCCCTATTGGACAAATTTGGTGGGGAGCATAATC
CACCATCAATATATCTGGAGGCCTATGAAGAATACACCAGCAAGCTAGATGCACTCCAACAAAGAGAACA
ACAGTTATTGGAATCTCTGGGGAACGGAACTGATTTTTCTGTTTCTAGCTCTGCATCAATGGATACCGTT
ACATCTTCTTCCTCTTCTAGCCTTTCAGTGCTACCTTCATCTCTTTCAGTTTTTCAAAATCCCACAGATG
TGGCACGGAGCAACCCCAAGTCACCACAAAAACCTATCGTTAGAGTCTTCCTGCCCAACAAACAGAGGAC
AGTGGTACCTGCAAGGTGTGGAGTTACAGTCCGAGACAGTCTAAAGAAAGCACTGATGATGAGAGGTCTA
ATCCCAGAGTGCTGTGCTGTTTACAGAATTCAGGATGGAGAGAAGAAACCAATTGGTTGGGACACTGATA
TTTCCTGGCTTACTGGAGAAGAATTGCATGTGGAAGTGTTGGAGAATGTTCCACTTACAACACACAACTT
TGTACGAAAAACGTTTTTCACCTTAGCATTTTGTGACTTTTGTCGAAAGCTGCTTTTCCAGGGTTTCCGC
TGTCAAACATGTGGTTATAAATTTCACCAGCGTTGTAGTACAGAAGTTCCACTGATGTGTGTTAATTATG
ACCAACTTGATTTGCTGTTTGTCTCCAAGTTCTTTGAACACCACCCAATACCACAGGAAGAGGCGTCCTT
AGCAGAGACTGCCCTAACATCTGGATCATCCCCTTCCGCACCCGCCTCGGACTCTATTGGGCCCCAAATT
CTCACCAGTCCGTCTCCTTCAAAATCCATTCCAATTCCACAGCCCTTCCGACCAGCAGATGAAGATCATC
GAAATCAATTTGGGCAACGAGACCGATCCTCATCAGCTCCCAATGTGCATATAAACACAATAGAACCTGT
CAATATTGATGACTTGATTAGAGACCAAGGATTTCGTGGTGATGGAGGATCAACCACAGGTTTGTCTGCT
ACCCCCCCTGCCTCATTACCTGGCTCACTAACTAACGTGAAAGCCTTACAGAAATCTCCAGGACCTCAGC
GAGAAAGGAAGTCATCTTCATCCTCAGAAGACAGGAATCGAATGAAAACACTTGGTAGACGGGACTCGAG
TGATGATTGGGAGATTCCTGATGGGCAGATTACAGTGGGACAAAGAATTGGATCTGGATCATTTGGAACA
GTCTACAAGGGAAAGTGGCATGGTGATGTGGCAGTGAAAATGTTGAATGTGACAGCACCTACACCTCAGC
AGTTACAAGCCTTCAAAAATGAAGTAGGAGTACTCAGGAAAACACGACATGTGAATATCCTACTCTTCAT
GGGCTATTCCACAAAGCCACAACTGGCTATTGTTACCCAGTGGTGTGAGGGCTCCAGCTTGTATCACCAT
CTCCATATCATTGAGACCAAATTTGAGATGATCAAACTTATAGATATTGCACGACAGACTGCACAGGGCA
TGGATTACTTACACGCCAAGTCAATCATCCACAGAGACCTCAAGAGTAATAATATATTTCTTCATGAAGA
CCTCACAGTAAAAATAGGTGAGTTTGGTCTAGCTACAGTGAAATCTCGATGGAGTGGGTCCCATCAGTTT
GAACAGTTGTCTGGATCCATTTTGTGGATGGCACCAGAAGTCATCAGAATGCAAGATAAAAATCCATACA
GCTTTCAGTCAGATGTATATGCATTTGGAATTGTTCTGTATGAATTGATGACTGGACAGTTACCTTATTC
AAACATCAACAACAGGGACCAGATAATTTTTATGGTGGGACGAGGATACCTGTCTCCAGATCTCAGTAAG
GTACGGAGTAACTGTCCAAAAGCCATGAAGAGATTAATGGCAGAGTGCCTCAAAAAGAAAAGAGATGAGA
GACCACTCTTTCCCCAAATTCTCGCCTCTATTGAGCTGCTGGCCCGCTCATTGCCAAAAATTCACCGCAG
TGCATCAGAACCCTCCTTGAATCGGGCTGGTTTCCAAACAGAGGATTTTAGTCTATATGCTTGTGCTTCT
CCAAAAACACCCATCCAGGCAGGGGGATATGGTGCGTTTCCTGTCCACTCTAGAGGATCCCGGGCTGACT
ACAAAGACCATGACGGTGATTATAAAGATCATGACATCGACTACAAGGATGACGATGACAAGTAGTGATC
CCGGGTGGCATCCCTGTGACCCCTCCCCAGTGCCTCTCCTGGCCCTGGAAGTTGCCACTCCAGTGCCCAC
CAGCCTTGTCCTAATAAAATTAAGTTGCATCATTTTGTCTGACTAGGTGTCCTTCTATAATATTATGGGG
TGGAGGGGGGTGGTATGGAGCAAGGGGCAAGTTGGGAAGACAACCTGTAGGGCCTGCGGGGTCTATTGGG
AACCAAGCTGGAGTGCAGTGGCACAATCTTGGCTCACTGCAATCTCCGCCTCCTGGGTTCAAGCGATTCT
CCTGCCTCAGCCTCCCGAGTTGTTGGGATTCCAGGCATGCATGACCAGGCTCAGCTAATTTTTGTTTTTT
TGGTAGAGACGGGGTTTCACCATATTGGCCAGGCTGGTCTCCAACTCCTAATCTCAGGTGATCTACCCAC
CTTGGCCTCCCAAATTGCTGGGATTACAGGCGTGAACCACTGCTCCCTTCCCTGTCCTTCTGATTTTAAA
ATAACTATACCAGCAGGAGGACGTCCAGACACAGCATAGGCTACCTGGCCATGCCCAACCGGTGGGACAT
TTGAGTTGCTTGCTTGGCACTGTCCTCTCATGCGTTGGGTCCACTCAGTAGATGCCTGTTGAATTGGGTA
CGCGGCCAGCTTGGCTGTGGAATGTGTGTCAGTTAGGGTGTGGAAAGTCCCCAGGCTCCCCAGCAGGCAG
AAGTATGCAAAGCATGCATCTCAATTAGTCAGCAACCAGGTGTGGAAAGTCCCCAGGCTCCCCAGCAGGC
AGAAGTATGCAAAGCATGCATCTCAATTAGTCAGCAACCATAGTCCCGCCCCTAACTCCGCCCATCCCGC
CCCTAACTCCGCCCAGTTCCGCCCATTCTCCGCCCCATGGCTGACTAATTTTTTTTATTTATGCAGAGGC
CGAGGCCGCCTCGGCCTCTGAGCTATTCCAGAAGTAGTGAGGAGGCTTTTTTGGAGGAATTGATCAGCTT
GGGATCTGATCAAGAGACAGGATGAGGATCGTTTCGCATGATTGAACAAGATGGATTGCACGCAGGTTCT
CCGGCCGCTTGGGTGGAGAGGCTATTCGGCTATGACTGGGCACAACAGACAATCGGCTGCTCTGATGCCG
CCGTGTTCCGGCTGTCAGCGCAGGGGCGCCCGGTTCTTTTTGTCAAGACCGACCTGTCCGGTGCCCTGAA
TGAACTGCAGGACGAGGCAGCGCGGCTATCGTGGCTGGCCACGACGGGCGTTCCTTGCGCAGCTGTGCTC
GACGTTGTCACTGAAGCGGGAAGGGACTGGCTGCTATTGGGCGAAGTGCCGGGGCAGGATCTCCTGTCAT
CTCACCTTGCTCCTGCCGAGAAAGTATCCATCATGGCTGATGCAATGCGGCGGCTGCATACGCTTGATCC
GGCTACCTGCCCATTCGACCACCAAGCGAAACATCGCATCGAGCGAGCACGTACTCGGATGGAAGCCGGT
CTTGTCGATCAGGATGATCTGGACGAAGAGCATCAGGGGCTCGCGCCAGCCGAACTGTTCGCCAGGCTCA
AGGCGCGCATGCCCGACGGCGAGGATCTCGTCGTGACCCATGGCGATGCCTGCTTGCCGAATATCATGGT
GGAAAATGGCCGCTTTTCTGGATTCATCGACTGTGGCCGGCTGGGTGTGGCGGACCGCTATCAGGACATA
GCGTTGGCTACCCGTGATATTGCTGAAGAGCTTGGCGGCGAATGGGCTGACCGCTTCCTCGTGCTTTACG
GTATCGCCGCTCCCGATTCGCAGCGCATCGCCTTCTATCGCCTTCTTGACGAGTTCTTCTGAGCGGGACT
CTGGGGTTCGAAATGACCGACCAAGCGACGCCCAACCTGCCATCACGAGATTTCGATTCCACCGCCGCCT
TCTATGAAAGGTTGGGCTTCGGAATCGTTTTCCGGGACGCCGGCTGGATGATCCTCCAGCGCGGGGATCT
CATGCTGGAGTTCTTCGCCCACCCCGGGCTCGATCCCCTCGCGAGTTGGTTCAGCTGCTGCCTGAGGCTG
GACGACCTCGCGGAGTTCTACCGGCAGTGCAAATCCGTCGGCATCCAGGAAACCAGCAGCGGCTATCCGC
GCATCCATGCCCCCGAACTGCAGGAGTGGGGAGGCACGATGGCCGCTTTGGTCGACCCGGACGGGACGCT
CCTGCGCCTGATACAGAACGAATTGCTTGCAGGCATCTCATGAGTGTGTCTTCCCGTTTTCCGCCTGAGG
TCACTGCGTGGATGGAGCGCTGGCGCCTGCTGCGCGACGGCGAGCTGCTCACCACCCACTCGCCAAGCTG
GAACCGTAAAAAGGCCGCGTTGCTGGCGTTTTTCCATAGGCTCCGCCGATCATAATCAGCCATACCACAT
TTGTAGAGGTTTTACTTGCTTTAAAAAACCTCCCACACCTCCCCCTGAACCTGAAACATAAAATGAATGC
AATTGTTGTTGTTAACTTGTTTATTGCAGCTTATAATGGTTACAAATAAAGCAATAGCATCACAAATTTC
ACAAATAAAGCATTTTTTTCACTGCATTCTAGTTGTGGTTTGTCCAAACTCATCAATGTATCTTATCATG
TCTGGATCAATTCCCTATAGTGAGTCGTATTAAATTCGTAATCATGTCATAGCTGTTTCCTGTGTGAAAT
TGTTATCCGCTCACAATTCCACACAACATACGAGCCGGAAGCATAAAGTGTAAAGCCTGGGGTGCCTAAT
GAGTGAGCTAACTCACATTAATTGCGTTGCGCTCACTGCCCGCTTTCCAGTCGGGAAACCTGTCGTGCCA
GCTGCATTAATGAATCGGCCAACGCGCGGGGAGAGGCGGTTTGCGTATTGGGCGCTCTTCCGCTTCCTCG
CTCACTGACTCGCTGCGCTCGGTCGTTCGGCTGCGGCGAGCGGTATCAGCTCACTCAAAGGCGGTAATAC
GGTTATCCACAGAATCAGGGGATAACGCAGGAAAGAACATGTGAGCAAAAGGCCAGCAAAAGGCCAGGAA
CCGTAAAAAGGCCGCGTTGCTGGCGTTTTTCCATAGGCTCCGCCCCCCTGACGAGCATCACAAAAATCGA
CGCTCAAGTCAGAGGTGGCGAAACCCGACAGGACTATAAAGATACCAGGCGTTTCCCCCTGGAAGCTCCC
TCGTGCGCTCTCCTGTTCCGACCCTGCCGCTTACCGGATACCTGTCCGCCTTTCTCCCTTCGGGAAGCGT
GGCGCTTTCTCATAGCTCACGCTGTAGGTATCTCAGTTCGGTGTAGGTCGTTCGCTCCAAGCTGGGCTGT
GTGCACGAACCCCCCGTTCAGCCCGACCGCTGCGCCTTATCCGGTAACTATCGTCTTGAGTCCAACCCGG
TAAGACACGACTTATCGCCACTGGCAGCAGCCACTGGTAACAGGATTAGCAGAGCGAGGTATGTAGGCGG
TGCTACAGAGTTCTTGAAGTGGTGGCCTAACTACGGCTACACTAGAAGAACAGTATTTGGTATCTGCGCT
CTGCTGAAGCCAGTTACCTTCGGAAAAAGAGTTGGTAGCTCTTGATCCGGCAAACAAACCACCGCTGGTA
GCGGTGGTTTTTTTGTTTGCAAGCAGCAGATTACGCGCAGAAAAAAAGGATCTCAAGAAGATCCTTTGAT
CTTTTCTACGGGGTCTGACGCTCAGTGGAACGAAAACTCACGTTAAGGGATTTTGGTCATGAGATTATCA
AAAAGGATCTTCACCTAGATCCTTTTAAATTAAAAATGAAGTTTTAAATCAATCTAAAGTATATATGAGT
AAACTTGGTCTGACAGTTACCAATGCTTAATCAGTGAGGCACCTATCTCAGCGATCTGTCTATTTCGTTC
ATCCATAGTTGCCTGACTCCCCGTCGTGTAGATAACTACGATACGGGAGGGCTTACCATCTGGCCCCAGT
GCTGCAATGATACCGCGAGACCCACGCTCACCGGCTCCAGATTTATCAGCAATAAACCAGCCAGCCGGAA
GGGCCGAGCGCAGAAGTGGTCCTGCAACTTTATCCGCCTCCATCCAGTCTATTAATTGTTGCCGGGAAGC
TAGAGTAAGTAGTTCGCCAGTTAATAGTTTGCGCAACGTTGTTGCCATTGCTACAGGCATCGTGGTGTCA
CGCTCGTCGTTTGGTATGGCTTCATTCAGCTCCGGTTCCCAACGATCAAGGCGAGTTACATGATCCCCCA
TGTTGTGCAAAAAAGCGGTTAGCTCCTTCGGTCCTCCGATCGTTGTCAGAAGTAAGTTGGCCGCAGTGTT
ATCACTCATGGTTATGGCAGCACTGCATAATTCTCTTACTGTCATGCCATCCGTAAGATGCTTTTCTGTG
ACTGGTGAGTACTCAACCAAGTCATTCTGAGAATAGTGTATGCGGCGACCGAGTTGCTCTTGCCCGGCGT
CAATACGGGATAATACCGCGCCACATAGCAGAACTTTAAAAGTGCTCATCATTGGAAAACGTTCTTCGGG
GCGAAAACTCTCAAGGATCTTACCGCTGTTGAGATCCAGTTCGATGTAACCCACTCGTGCACCCAACTGA
TCTTCAGCATCTTTTACTTTCACCAGCGTTTCTGGGTGAGCAAAAACAGGAAGGCAAAATGCCGCAAAAA
AGGGAATAAGGGCGACACGGAAATGTTGAATACTCATACTCTTCCTTTTTCAATATTATTGAAGCATTTA
TCAGGGTTATTGTCTCATGAGCGGATACATATTTGAATGTATTTAGAAAAATAAACAAATAGGGGTTCCG
CGCACATTTCCCCGAAAAGTGCCACCTG
[124 nt withheld, positions 7799-7922]
C
[91 nt withheld, positions 7924-8014]
A
[49 nt withheld, positions 8016-8064]
CCTTTGACGTTGGAGTCCACGTTCTTT
[37 nt withheld, positions 8092-8128]
ACCCTATCTCGGTCTATTCTTTTGATTTATAAGGGATTTTGCCGATTTCGGCCTATTGGTTAAAAAATGA
GCTGATTTAACAAAAATTTAACGCGAATTTTAACAAAATATTAACGCTTACAATTTCCATTCGCCATTCA
GGCTGCGCAACTGTTGGGAAGGGCGATCGGTGCGGGCCTCTTCGCTATTACGCCAGCTGGCGAAAGGGGG
ATGTGCTGCAAGGCGATTAAGTTGGGTAACGCCAGGGTTTTCCCAGTCACGACGTTGTAAAACGACGGCC
AGTGCCAAGCTGATCTATACATTGAATCAATATTGGCAATTAGCCATATTAGTCATTGGTTATATAGCAT
AAATCAATATTGGCTATTGGCCATTGCATACGTTGTATCTATATCATAATATGTACATTTATATTGGCTC
ATGTCCAATATGACCGCCATGTT
